>Addgene plasmid #34486 | KHBD00371 | depositor partial sequence | sequence record 41053 | KHBD00371 sequence 630 bps
ATGGTCATCCGATACAGTTTAGTTATTCTTTTTGAATTGTATTTGCTTGGAATCGAAGGAAGCAACGAAG
CCATGGATGAATTGGTGAAGATGTGCCGGGTGTGTATGGACGAGCCGAAGGACCTGCTAGACATCTACGA
CAACAAGAGCTTGGGGGACAGACTGAGCGACGATCTACAGCGAACCAAGGAACCGGAGCCCACGCCGGCT
GATTTGCTGAATATCTGCAGCGCATATCCAGTGGATACCGGGGACGGCTTTCCGCTGAAAATTTGCGAAC
CGTGCCTTATTAAATTGCGTGAGGCCTTGAGATTCAGGAGACGCTACACAAGGACCATGGAATACGTGGC
GCGCGTGAAGAGGGAGCAAAGCGACAAGGAGACATGCGATCTCCTGGAGGCCGAGGATTGGGATTTTACG
GATCGCATCAAGAGCGAGGAGGAGGAGGAGGAGGACGATGGGGACCGGAACGATAAGCAGCCGAAGAAGG
AGACTCGCAACGAGGTGGATAAGAGGCGGCCCTTCAAATGCACCGACTGCCAAAAAAGTTTCACCGGCAA
GGCCCAGTTGACCATGCACAGGCGCACCCACACCAAAGGATCCACAAGGACCAGACGAAAAGCTCTTAAA
