>Addgene plasmid #34486 | KHBD00371 | addgene partial sequence | sequence record 42253 | M13-Rev 5'-CAGGAAACAGCTATGACC-3'
TGATTTTATTTTGACTGATAGTGACCTGTTCGTTGCAACAAATTGATAAGCAATGCTTTCTTATAATGCC
AACTTTGTACAAGAAAGTTGGCAATTTAAGAGCTTTTCGTCTGGTCCTTGTGGATCCTTTGGTGTGGGTG
CGCCTGTGCATGGTCAACTGGGCCTTGCCGGTGAAACTTTTTTGGCAGTCGGTGCATTTGAAGGGCCGCC
TCTTATCCACCTCGTTGCGAGTCTCCTTCTTCGGCTGCTTATCGTTCCGGTCCCCATCGTCCTCCTCCTC
CTCCTCCTCGCTCTTGATGCGATCCGTAAAATCCCAATCCTCGGCCTCCAGGAGATCGCATGTCTCCTTG
TCGCTTTGCTCCCTCTTCACGCGCGCCACGTATTCCATGGTCCTTGTGTAGCGTCTCCTGAATCTCAAGG
CCTCACGCAATTTAATAAGGCACGGTTCGCAAATTTTCAGCGGAAAGCCGTCCCCGGTATCCACTGGATA
TGCGCTGCAGATATTCAGCAAATCAGCCGGCGTGGGCTCCGGTTCCTTGGTTCGCTGTAGATCGTCGCTC
AGTCTGTCCCCCAAGCTCTTGTTGTCGTAGATGTCTAGCAGGTCCTTCGGCTCGTCCATACACACCCGGC
ACATCTTCACCAATTCATCCATGGCTTCGT
