[The description below was written by a language model from this plasmid's Addgene catalogue record.]
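Description:
KHBD00371 is a Gateway entry-type clone built in the pDONR221 donor vector backbone (Invitrogen), carrying the open reading frame of the Drosophila melanogaster gene CG17361 (FBgn0036395). The insert is about 630 bp in a backbone of roughly 2.5 kb once the insert has replaced the donor cassette. The plasmid is maintained in E. coli at high copy number and selected with kanamycin. The record gives no feature table, so the exact positions of the recombination sites and other backbone elements are not documented here. As is standard for ORFs recombined into pDONR221 by Gateway cloning, the insert would be expected to be flanked by attL sites, and M13 forward and reverse primer sites on either side are listed for sequence verification.

The construct has no promoter for expressing the insert and is not itself an expression vector. It serves as a shuttle from which the CG17361 coding sequence can be moved by LR recombination into any compatible Gateway destination vector, which then supplies the promoter, tags and host-specific elements. The depositor notes that ORFs in this collection were cloned open-ended, without a stop codon, which permits in-frame C-terminal fusions in the destination vector and means that a stop codon must come from that vector. The clone belongs to a collection associated with a study on automated protein–DNA interaction screening of Drosophila regulatory elements, which suggests use as a source of coding sequence for such assays, though the record does not describe the function of CG17361 itself.
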