Addgene plasmid #34486: KHBD00371
Depositing lab: Bart Deplancke. Depositing organization: Swiss Federal Institute of Technology (EPFL). Publication: Automated protein-DNA interaction screening of Drosophila regulatory elements. Korneel Hens, Jean-Daniel Feuz, Alina Isakova, Antonina Lagovitina, Andreas Massouras, Julien Bryois, Patrick Callaerts, Susan E. Celniker, Bart Deplancke. Nat Methods. 2011 Oct 30;8(12):1065-70. 10.1038/nmeth.1763 PubMed 22037703.
Backbone
  Vector backbone: pDONR221
  Backbone manufacturer: Invitrogen
  Backbone size w/o insert (bp): 2536
  Vector type: Gateway Donor Vector
Growth in bacteria
  Bacterial resistance: Kanamycin, 50 μg/mL
  Growth temperature: 37°C
  Growth strain: DH5alpha
  Copy number: High Copy
Gene/Insert
  Gene/Insert name: CG17361 (alt names: FBgn0036395; CG17361)
  Species: D. melanogaster (fly)
  Insert size (bp): 630
  Entrez Gene: CG17361 (a.k.a. Dmel_CG17361, Dmel\CG17361)
  Cloning method: Gateway Cloning
  Sequencing primers: 5′ M13F; 3′ M13R
Terms and licenses: Academic/Nonprofit Terms; Industry Terms: Not Available to Industry
Depositor comments: Please note that the ORFs in this collection were cloned open-ended (without a stop codon).
How to cite: KHBD00371 was a gift from Bart Deplancke (Addgene plasmid # 34486 ; http://n2t.net/addgene:34486 ; RRID:Addgene_34486)
